>Addgene plasmid #126187 | pBbS12c-RFP | addgene full sequence | sequence record 247780 | Addgene NGS Result
GACGTCTTGATGGCTAGCTCAGTCCTAGGTACAATGCTAGCAGGTTTAATCGAATTCAAAAGATCTTTTA
AGAAGGAGATATACATATGGCGAGTAGCGAAGACGTTATCAAAGAGTTCATGCGTTTCAAAGTTCGTATG
GAAGGTTCCGTTAACGGTCACGAGTTCGAAATCGAAGGTGAAGGTGAAGGTCGTCCGTACGAAGGTACCC
AGACCGCTAAACTGAAAGTTACCAAAGGTGGTCCGCTGCCGTTCGCTTGGGACATCCTGTCCCCGCAGTT
CCAGTACGGTTCCAAAGCTTACGTTAAACACCCGGCTGACATCCCGGACTACCTGAAACTGTCCTTCCCG
GAAGGTTTCAAATGGGAACGTGTTATGAACTTCGAAGACGGTGGTGTTGTTACCGTTACCCAGGACTCCT
CCCTGCAAGACGGTGAGTTCATCTACAAAGTTAAACTGCGTGGTACCAACTTCCCGTCCGACGGTCCGGT
TATGCAGAAAAAAACCATGGGTTGGGAAGCTTCCACCGAACGTATGTACCCGGAAGACGGTGCTCTGAAA
GGTGAAATCAAAATGCGTCTGAAACTGAAAGACGGTGGTCACTACGACGCTGAAGTTAAAACCACCTACA
TGGCTAAAAAACCGGTTCAGCTGCCGGGTGCTTACAAAACCGACATCAAACTGGACATCACCTCCCACAA
CGAAGACTACACCATCGTTGAACAGTACGAACGTGCTGAAGGTCGTCACTCCACCGGTGCTTAAGGATCC
AAACTCGAGTAAGGATCTCCAGGCATCAAATAAAACGAAAGGCTCAGTCGAAAGACTGGGCCTTTCGTTT
TATCTGTTGTTTGTCGGTGAACGCTCTCTACTAGAGTCACACTGGCTCACCTTCGGGTGGGCCTTTCTGC
GTTTATACCTAGGGTACGGGTTTTGCTGCCCGCAAACGGGCTGTTCTGGTGTTGCTAGTTTGTTATCAGA
ATCGCAGATCCGGCTTCAGCCGGTTTGCCGGCTGAAAGCGCTATTTCTTCCAGAATTGCCATGATTTTTT
CCCCACGGGAGGCGTCACTGGCTCCCGTGTTGTCGGCAGCTTTGATTCGATAAGCAGCATCGCCTGTTTC
AGGCTGTCTATGTGTGACTGTTGAGCTGTAACAAGTTGTCTCAGGTGTTCAATTTCATGTTCTAGTTGCT
TTGTTTTACTGGTTTCACCTGTTCTATTAGGTGTTACATGCTGTTCATCTGTTACATTGTCGATCTGTTC
ATGGTGAACAGCTTTGAATGCACCAAAAACTCGTAAAAGCTCTGATGTATCTATCTTTTTTACACCGTTT
TCATCTGTGCATATGGACAGTTTTCCCTTTGATATGTAACGGTGAACAGTTGTTCTACTTTTGTTTGTTA
GTCTTGATGCTTCACTGATAGATACAAGAGCCATAAGAACCTCAGATCCTTCCGTATTTAGCCAGTATGT
TCTCTAGTGTGGTTCGTTGTTTTTGCGTGAGCCATGAGAACGAACCATTGAGATCATACTTACTTTGCAT
GTCACTCAAAAATTTTGCCTCAAAACTGGTGAGCTGAATTTTTGCAGTTAAAGCATCGTGTAGTGTTTTT
CTTAGTCCGTTATGTAGGTAGGAATCTGATGTAATGGTTGTTGGTATTTTGTCACCATTCATTTTTATCT
GGTTGTTCTCAAGTTCGGTTACGAGATCCATTTGTCTATCTAGTTCAACTTGGAAAATCAACGTATCAGT
CGGGCGGCCTCGCTTATCAACCACCAATTTCATATTGCTGTAAGTGTTTAAATCTTTACTTATTGGTTTC
AAAACCCATTGGTTAAGCCTTTTAAACTCATGGTAGTTATTTTCAAGCATTAACATGAACTTAAATTCAT
CAAGGCTAATCTCTATATTTGCCTTGTGAGTTTTCTTTTGTGTTAGTTCTTTTAATAACCACTCATAAAT
CCTCATAGAGTATTTGTTTTCAAAAGACTTAACATGTTCCAGATTATATTTTATGAATTTTTTTAACTGG
AAAAGATAAGGCAATATCTCTTCACTAAAAACTAATTCTAATTTTTCGCTTGAGAACTTGGCATAGTTTG
TCCACTGGAAAATCTCAAAGCCTTTAACCAAAGGATTCCTGATTTCCACAGTTCTCGTCATCAGCTCTCT
GGTTGCTTTAGCTAATACACCATAAGCATTTTCCCTACTGATGTTCATCATCTGAGCGTATTGGTTATAA
GTGAACGATACCGTCCGTTCTTTCCTTGTAGGGTTTTCAATCGTGGGGTTGAGTAGTGCCACACAGCATA
AAATTAGCTTGGTTTCATGCTCCGTTAAGTCATAGCGACTAATCGCTAGTTCATTTGCTTTGAAAACAAC
TAATTCAGACATACATCTCAATTGGTCTAGGTGATTTTAATCACTATACCAATTGAGATGGGCTAGTCAA
TGATAATTACTAGTCCTTTTCCCGGGTGATCTGGGTATCTGTAAATTCTGCTAGACCTTTGCTGGAAAAC
TTGTAAATTCTGCTAGACCCTCTGTAAATTCCGCTAGACCTTTGTGTGTTTTTTTTGTTTATATTCAAGT
GGTTATAATTTATAGAATAAAGAAAGAATAAAAAAAGATAAAAAGAATAGATCCCAGCCCTGTGTATAAC
TCACTACTTTAGTCAGTTCCGCAGTATTACAAAAGGATGTCGCAAACGCTGTTTGCTCCTCTACAAAACA
GACCTTAAAACCCTAAAGGCTTAAGTAGCACCCTCGCAAGCTCGGGCAAATCGCTGAATATTCCTTTTGT
CTCCGACCATCAGGCACCTGAGTCGCTGTCTTTTTCGTGACATTCAGTTCGCTGCGCTCACGGCTCTGGC
AGTGAATGGGGGTAAATGGCACTACAGGCGCCTTTTATGGATTCATGCAAGGAAACTACCCATAATACAA
GAAAAGCCCGTCACGGGCTTCTCAGGGCGTTTTATGGCGGGTCTGCTATGTGGTGCTATCTGACTTTTTG
CTGTTCAGCAGTTCCTGCCCTCTGATTTTCCAGTCTGACCACTTCGGATTATCCCGTGACAGGTCATTCA
GACTGGCTAATGCACCCAGTAAGGCAGCGGTATCATCAACAGGCTTACCCGTCTTACTGTCCCTAGTGCT
TGGATTCTCACCAATAAAAAACGCCCGGCGGCAACCGAGCGTTCTGAACAAATCCAGATGGAGTTCTGAG
GTCATTACTGGATCTATCAACAGGAGTCCAAGCGAGCTCGATATCAAATTACGCCCCGCCCTGCCACTCA
TCGCAGTACTGTTGTAATTCATTAAGCATTCTGCCGACATGGAAGCCATCACAAACGGCATGATGAACCT
GAATCGCCAGCGGCATCAGCACCTTGTCGCCTTGCGTATAATATTTGCCCATGGTGAAAACGGGGGCGAA
GAAGTTGTCCATATTGGCCACGTTTAAATCAAAACTGGTGAAACTCACCCAGGGATTGGCTGAGACGAAA
AACATATTCTCAATAAACCCTTTAGGGAAATAGGCCAGGTTTTCACCGTAACACGCCACATCTTGCGAAT
ATATGTGTAGAAACTGCCGGAAATCGTCGTGGTATTCACTCCAGAGCGATGAAAACGTTTCAGTTTGCTC
ATGGAAAACGGTGTAACAAGGGTGAACACTATCCCATATCACCAGCTCACCGTCTTTCATTGCCATACGA
AATTCCGGATGAGCATTCATCAGGCGGGCAAGAATGTGAATAAAGGCCGGATAAAACTTGTGCTTATTTT
TCTTTACGGTCTTTAAAAAGGCCGTAATATCCAGCTGAACGGTCTGGTTATAGGTACATTGAGCAACTGA
CTGAAATGCCTCAAAATGTTCTTTACGATGCCATTGGGATATATCAACGGTGGTATATCCAGTGATTTTT
TTCTCCATTTTAGCTTCCTTAGCTCCTGAAAATCTCGATAACTCAAAAAATACGCCCGGTAGTGATCTTA
TTTCATTATGGTGAAAGTTGGAACCTCTTACGTGCCGATCAACGTCTCATTTTCGCCAGATATC
Features (pLannotate 1.2.2; 9 found; start..end, strand, type, name):
     13..41      +  promoter       J23119 promoter (fragment): bacterial promoter (Registry of Standard Biological Parts BBa J23119)
     87..764     +  CDS            mRFP1: monomeric derivative of DsRed (Campbell et al., 2002)
    797..868     +  terminator     rrnB T1 terminator: transcription terminator T1 from the E. coli rrnB gene
    884..911     +  terminator     T7Te terminator: phage T7 early transcription terminator
   1442..2392    -  CDS            Rep101: RepA protein needed for replication with the pSC101 origin; rep101
   2440..2662    -  rep_origin     pSC101 ori: low-copy replication origin that requires the Rep101 protein
   3154..3248    -  terminator     lambda t0 terminator: transcription terminator from phage lambda
   3272..3928    -  CDS            cat: CAT_ECOLX - Experimental evidence at protein level: Swiss-Prot protein existence level 1. This enzyme is an effector of chloramphenicol resistance in bacteria. From Escherichia coli. This protein is used as a marker in many commonly used cloning vectors, such as pACYC184.
   3929..4031    -  promoter       cat promoter: promoter of the E. coli cat gene encoding chloramphenicol acetyltransferase
