[The description below was written by a language model from this plasmid's Addgene catalogue record and pLannotate feature annotations shown in this document.]
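Description:
pBbS12c-RFP is a low-copy bacterial expression plasmid from the BglBrick-compatible pBb vector family, built for constitutive gene expression in Escherichia coli and catalogued as a synthetic biology tool. Replication depends on the pSC101 origin together with the adjacent rep101 gene, whose RepA protein is required for that origin to function; this pairing accounts for the low copy number recorded. Selection is by chloramphenicol resistance, provided by a cat (chloramphenicol acetyltransferase) gene driven by its native cat promoter and followed by a phage lambda t0 terminator, which insulates the marker from neighbouring elements.

The payload is a 678 bp synthetic RFP coding sequence, identified in the annotation as mRFP1, the monomeric derivative of DsRed. The catalogue gives the promoter as J23151, a member of the Anderson constitutive promoter series; the automated annotation instead labels the short promoter region upstream of the reporter as a fragment of J23119, which most likely reflects the close sequence similarity among members of that promoter family rather than a different part. Downstream of the reporter sit two tandem terminators, rrnB T1 and the phage T7 early terminator T7Te, which stop transcription from reading into the replication module. No regulator gene or inducer-responsive element is annotated, consistent with constitutive expression.

The red fluorescent reporter serves as a readout of expression strength for this particular combination of promoter, origin and marker, and as a placeholder that can be exchanged for a gene of interest using BglBrick-standard assembly. The plasmid is associated with work on a tool for selecting and predicting the behaviour of E. coli expression vectors, and the depositor notes that it was made by In-Fusion cloning.
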