Addgene plasmid #126187: pBbS12c-RFP
Purpose: Constitutive expression vector for Escherichia coli. BglBrick compatible.
Depositing lab: Nigel Scrutton. Depositing organization: University of Manchester. Publication: SelProm: A Queryable and Predictive Expression Vector Selection Tool for Escherichia coli. Jervis AJ, Carbonell P, Taylor S, Sung R, Dunstan MS, Robinson CJ, Breitling R, Takano E, Scrutton NS. ACS Synth Biol. 2019 Mar 18. doi: 10.1021/acssynbio.8b00399. PubMed 30870592.
Backbone
  Vector backbone: pBb
  Backbone size w/o insert (bp): 3590
  Vector type: Bacterial Expression, Synthetic Biology
Growth in bacteria
  Bacterial resistance: Chloramphenicol, 25 μg/mL
  Growth temperature: 37°C
  Growth strain: DH5alpha
  Growth instructions: Grow bacterial cultures in 20µM Chloramphemicol
  Copy number: Low Copy
Gene/Insert
  Gene/Insert name: RFP
  Species: Synthetic
  Insert size (bp): 678
  Promoter: J23151
  Cloning method: Unknown
  Sequencing primers: 5′ GGTAGTGATCTTATTTCATTATGGTG
Terms and licenses: Academic/Nonprofit Terms; Industry Terms: Not Available to Industry
Depositor comments: Grow bacterial cultures in 20 micromolar Chloramphenicol. Cloning method was In-Fusion.
How to cite: pBbS12c-RFP was a gift from Nigel Scrutton (Addgene plasmid # 126187 ; http://n2t.net/addgene:126187 ; RRID:Addgene_126187)
